Addgene plasmid #183855: JBL6418
Purpose: sfGFP reporter under the control of Mutant E. coli thiB TPP Riboswitch under the control of a Constitutive promoter
Depositing lab: Julius Lucks. Depositing organization: Northwestern University. Publication: A transient intermediate RNA structure underlies the regulatory function of the E. coli thiB TPP translational riboswitch. Berman KE, Steans R, Hertz LM, Lucks JB. RNA. 2023 Nov;29(11):1658-1672. doi: 10.1261/rna.079427.122. Epub 2023 Jul 7. PubMed 37419663.
Backbone
  Vector backbone: p15a
  Vector type: Bacterial Expression
Growth in bacteria
  Bacterial resistance: Chloramphenicol, 25 μg/mL
  Growth temperature: 37°C
  Growth strain: DH5alpha
  Copy number: Low Copy
Gene/Insert
  Gene/Insert name: E. coli thiB TPP Riboswitch Randomized B nt90-94 regulated sfGFP
  Species: E. coli
  Promoter: J23119 - Anderson Promoter
  Cloning method: Gibson Cloning
Terms and licenses: Academic/Nonprofit Terms; Industry Terms: Not Available to Industry
Depositor comments: Spe1/J23119 Promoter + thiB TPP thiB E. coli Riboswitch Rand Loop 2+ sfGFP
How to cite: JBL6418 was a gift from Julius Lucks (Addgene plasmid # 183855 ; http://n2t.net/addgene:183855 ; RRID:Addgene_183855)
