[The description below was written by a language model from this plasmid's Addgene catalogue record and pLannotate feature annotations shown in this document.]
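Description:
JBL6418 is a low-copy bacterial expression plasmid of about 3.5 kb built on a p15A backbone and used as a fluorescent reporter of riboswitch function in E. coli. It replicates from the p15A origin, which is compatible with ColE1-type plasmids. Selection is by chloramphenicol through a cat gene driven by its own promoter and followed by the lambda t0 terminator. The automated annotation also reports short fragments of IS1, an RSF origin, and tet and lac UV5 promoters. These look like backbone remnants or partial sequence matches rather than functional parts of the design.

The payload is a single transcription unit. The strong constitutive Anderson promoter J23119, in the version that ends with an SpeI site, transcribes a mutant form of the E. coli thiB thiamine pyrophosphate (TPP) riboswitch placed directly upstream of the superfolder GFP coding sequence. Downstream lie a short match to a His-type tag fragment, an rrnB-derived region that includes a 5S rRNA sequence, and a partial rrnB T1 terminator. Because the promoter is constitutive, changes in fluorescence reflect regulation by the riboswitch leader rather than by transcription initiation. The associated publication describes thiB as a translational riboswitch, in which ligand binding to the aptamer alters RNA folding and so controls translation of the downstream gene.

In this variant, nucleotides 90–94 of the riboswitch are randomized; the record labels the change "Randomized B" and "Rand Loop 2". The specific substituted bases are not stated. The plasmid appears to be one of a set of mutants used to test how particular sequence and structural elements, including a transient intermediate fold, contribute to TPP-dependent regulation of sfGFP output.
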