Features (pLannotate 1.2.2; 14 found; start..end, strand, type, name):
     16..50      +  promoter       J23119(SpeI) promoter: bacterial promoter (Registry of Standard Biological Parts BBa J23119) modified to end with an SpeI site
     50..149     +  ncRNA          TPP: Accession: RF00059 - TPP riboswitch (THI element)
    193..906     +  CDS            Superfolder GFP: Superfolder GFP is a basic (constitutively fluorescent) green fluorescent protein published in 2005, derived from Aequorea victoria. It is reported to be a very rapidly-maturing weak dimer.
    974..991     +  CDS            capTEV™ (fragment): composite tag for in vivo biotinylation, TEV protease cleavage, and 6xHis tagging
   1098..1213    +  ncRNA          5S rRNA: Accession: RF00001 - 5S ribosomal RNA
   1217..1282    +  terminator     rrnB T1 terminator (fragment): transcription terminator T1 from the E. coli rrnB gene
   1318..1415    +  promoter       cat promoter: promoter of the E. coli cat gene encoding chloramphenicol acetyltransferase
   1416..2072    +  CDS            cat: CAT_ECOLX - Experimental evidence at protein level: Swiss-Prot protein existence level 1. This enzyme is an effector of chloramphenicol resistance in bacteria. From Escherichia coli. This protein is used as a marker in many commonly used cloning vectors, such as pACYC184.
   2096..2190    +  terminator     lambda t0 terminator: transcription terminator from phage lambda
   2326..2469    +  mobile_element IS1 (fragment): prokaryotic transposable element IS1
   2588..2643    -  rep_origin     RSF ori (fragment): Plasmids containing the RSF 1030 origin of replication can be propagated in E. coli cells that contain additional plasmids with compatible origins.
   2731..3276    -  rep_origin     p15A ori: Plasmids containing the medium-copy-number p15A origin of replication can be propagated in E. coli cells that contain a second plasmid with the ColE1 origin.
   3388..3412    +  promoter       tet promoter (fragment): E. coli promoter for tetracycline efflux protein gene
   3433..3454    +  promoter       lac UV5 promoter (fragment): E. coli lac promoter with an "up" mutation
>Addgene plasmid #183855 | JBL6418 | addgene full sequence | sequence record 370979 | Addgene NGS Result
GAATTCTAAAGATCTTTGACAGCTAGCTCAGTCCTAGGTATAATACTAGTCCGTTCTCAACGGGGTGCCA
CGCGTACGCGTGCGCTGAGAAAATACCCGTCGAACCTGATCCGGATAACGCCGGCGAAGGGATTTGAGGG
CAGTTCTCAAGTCCTTTGCCACTCTTTTTTGAGGTGCAAAGTGTTAAAAAAAATGAGCAAAGGAGAAGAA
CTTTTCACTGGAGTTGTCCCAATTCTTGTTGAATTAGATGGTGATGTTAATGGGCACAAATTTTCTGTCC
GTGGAGAGGGTGAAGGTGATGCTACAAACGGAAAACTCACCCTTAAATTTATTTGCACTACTGGAAAACT
ACCTGTTCCGTGGCCAACACTTGTCACTACTCTGACCTATGGTGTTCAATGCTTTTCCCGTTATCCGGAT
CACATGAAACGGCATGACTTTTTCAAGAGTGCCATGCCCGAAGGTTATGTACAGGAACGCACTATATCTT
TCAAAGATGACGGGACCTACAAGACGCGTGCTGAAGTCAAGTTTGAAGGTGATACCCTTGTTAATCGTAT
CGAGTTAAAGGGTATTGATTTTAAAGAAGATGGAAACATTCTTGGACACAAACTCGAGTACAACTTTAAC
TCACACAATGTATACATCACGGCAGACAAACAAAAGAATGGAATCAAAGCTAACTTCAAAATTCGCCACA
ACGTTGAAGATGGTTCCGTTCAACTAGCAGACCATTATCAACAAAATACTCCAATTGGCGATGGCCCTGT
CCTTTTACCAGACAACCATTACCTGTCGACACAATCTGTCCTTTCGAAAGATCCCAACGAAAAGCGTGAC
CACATGGTCCTTCTTGAGTTTGTAACTGCTGCTGGGATTACACATGGCATGGATGAGCTCTACAAATAAG
GATCTGAAGCTTGGGCCCGAACAAAAACTCATCTCAGAAGAGGATCTGAATAGCGCCGTCGACCATCATC
ATCATCATCATTGAGTTTAAACGGTCTCCAGCTTGGCTGTTTTGGCGGATGAGAGAAGATTTTCAGCCTG
ATACAGATTAAATCAGAACGCAGAAGCGGTCTGATAAAACAGAATTTGCCTGGCGGCAGTAGCGCGGTGG
TCCCACCTGACCCCATGCCGAACTCAGAAGTGAAACGCCGTAGCGCCGATGGTAGTGTGGGGTCTCCCCA
TGCGAGAGTAGGGAACTGCCAGGCATCAAATAAAACGAAAGGCTCAGTAGAAAGACTGGGCCTTTCGTTT
TATCTGTTGTTTGTCGGTGAACTGGATCCTTACTCGAGTCTAGACTGCAGTTGATCGGGCACGTAAGAGG
TTCCAACTTTCACCATAATGAAATAAGATCACTACCGGGCGTATTTTTTGAGTTATCGAGATTTTCAGGA
GCTAAGGAAGCTAAAATGGAGAAAAAAATCACTGGATATACCACCGTTGATATATCCCAATGGCATCGTA
AAGAACATTTTGAGGCATTTCAGTCAGTTGCTCAATGTACCTATAACCAGACCGTTCAGCTGGATATTAC
GGCCTTTTTAAAGACCGTAAAGAAAAATAAGCACAAGTTTTATCCGGCCTTTATTCACATTCTTGCCCGC
CTGATGAATGCTCATCCGGAATTTCGTATGGCAATGAAAGACGGTGAGCTGGTGATATGGGATAGTGTTC
ACCCTTGTTACACCGTTTTCCATGAGCAAACTGAAACGTTTTCATCGCTCTGGAGTGAATACCACGACGA
TTTCCGGCAGTTTCTACACATATATTCGCAAGATGTGGCGTGTTACGGTGAAAACCTGGCCTATTTCCCT
AAAGGGTTTATTGAGAATATGTTTTTCGTCTCAGCCAATCCCTGGGTGAGTTTCACCAGTTTTGATTTAA
ACGTGGCCAATATGGACAACTTCTTCGCCCCCGTTTTCACCATGGGCAAATATTATACGCAAGGCGACAA
GGTGCTGATGCCGCTGGCGATTCAGGTTCATCATGCCGTTTGTGATGGCTTCCATGTCGGCAGAATGCTT
AATGAATTACAACAGTACTGCGATGAGTGGCAGGGCGGGGCGTAATTTGATATCGAGCTCGCTTGGACTC
CTGTTGATAGATCCAGTAATGACCTCAGAACTCCATCTGGATTTGTTCAGAACGCTCGGTTGCCGCCGGG
CGTTTTTTATTGGTGAGAATCCAAGCCTCCGATCAACGTCTCATTTTCGCCAAAAGTTGGCCCAGGGCTT
CCCGGTATCAACAGGGACACCAGGATTTATTTATTCTGCGAAGTGATCTTCCGTCACAGGTATTTATTCG
GCGCAAAGTGCGTCGGGTGATGCTGCCAACTTACTGATTTAGTGTATGATGGTGTTTTTGAGGTGCTCCA
GTGGCTTCTGTTTCTATCAGCTGTCCCTCCTGTTCAGCTACTGACGGGGTGGTGCGTAACGGCAAAAGCA
CCGCCGGACATCAGCGCTAGCGGAGTGTATACTGGCTTACTATGTTGGCACTGATGAGGGTGTCAGTGAA
GTGCTTCATGTGGCAGGAGAAAAAAGGCTGCACCGGTGCGTCAGCAGAATATGTGATACAGGATATATTC
CGCTTCCTCGCTCACTGACTCGCTACGCTCGGTCGTTCGACTGCGGCGAGCGGAAATGGCTTACGAACGG
GGCGGAGATTTCCTGGAAGATGCCAGGAAGATACTTAACAGGGAAGTGAGAGGGCCGCGGCAAAGCCGTT
TTTCCATAGGCTCCGCCCCCCTGACAAGCATCACGAAATCTGACGCTCAAATCAGTGGTGGCGAAACCCG
ACAGGACTATAAAGATACCAGGCGTTTCCCCCTGGCGGCTCCCTCGTGCGCTCTCCTGTTCCTGCCTTTC
GGTTTACCGGTGTCATTCCGCTGTTATGGCCGCGTTTGTCTCATTCCACGCCTGACACTCAGTTCCGGGT
AGGCAGTTCGCTCCAAGCTGGACTGTATGCACGAACCCCCCGTTCAGTCCGACCGCTGCGCCTTATCCGG
TAACTATCGTCTTGAGTCCAACCCGGAAAGACATGCAAAAGCACCACTGGCAGCAGCCACTGGTAATTGA
TTTAGAGGAGTTAGTCTTGAAGTCATGCGCCGGTTAAGGCTAAACTGAAAGGACAAGTTTTGGTGACTGC
GCTCCTCCAAGCCAGTTACCTCGGTTCAAAGAGTTGGTAGCTCAGAGAACCTTCGAAAAACCGCCCTGCA
AGGCGGTTTTTTCGTTTTCAGAGCAAGAGATTACGCGCAGACCAAAACGATCTCAAGAAGATCATCTTAT
TAATCAGATAAAATATTTCTAGATTTCAGTGCAATTTATCTCTTCAAATGTAGCACCTGAAGTCAGCCCC
ATACGATATAAGTTGTAATTCTCATGTTTGACAGCTTATCATCGATAAGCTTCCGATGGCGCGCCGAGAG
GCTTTACACTTTATGCTTCCGGCT
